Addgene plasmid #176606: NK66
Purpose: To measure Syk intensity in response to ligand clustering using DNA origami
Depositing lab: Meghan Morrissey. Depositing organization: University of California, Santa Barbara. Publication: Tight nanoscale clustering of Fcgamma receptors using DNA origami promotes phagocytosis. Kern N, Dong R, Douglas SM, Vale RD, Morrissey MA. Elife. 2021 Jun 3;10. pii: 68311. doi: 10.7554/eLife.68311. PubMed 34080973.
Backbone
  Vector backbone: pHR
  Vector type: Mammalian Expression, Lentiviral
Growth in bacteria
  Bacterial resistance: Ampicillin, 100 μg/mL
  Growth temperature: 37°C
  Growth strain: NEB Stable
  Copy number: High Copy
Gene/Insert
  Gene/Insert name: Syk-BFP
  Species: M. musculus (mouse), Synthetic
  Mutation: n/a
  Entrez Gene: Syk (a.k.a. Sykb)
  Cloning method: Gibson Cloning
Terms and licenses: Academic/Nonprofit Terms; Industry Terms: Not Available to Industry
How to cite: NK66 was a gift from Meghan Morrissey (Addgene plasmid # 176606 ; http://n2t.net/addgene:176606 ; RRID:Addgene_176606)
