[The description below was written by a language model from this plasmid's Addgene catalogue record and pLannotate feature annotations shown in this document.]
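Description:
NK66 is a lentiviral transfer plasmid built on the pHR backbone for expressing a fluorescently tagged Syk kinase in mammalian cells. It is propagated in E. coli through a high-copy ColE1/pUC-type origin and selected with ampicillin via the bla gene. The backbone also carries remnants of older vector lineages, including fragments of tetracycline resistance, rop and bom, and an SV40 promoter–gpt cassette with the SV40 small t intron and poly(A) signal, all lying outside the proviral region. The lentiviral portion comprises a truncated HIV-1 5' LTR, the Ψ packaging signal with a partial gag sequence, the Rev response element for Rev-dependent nuclear export of the genomic RNA, the cPPT/CTS element, and a self-inactivating ΔU3 3' LTR. Virus production therefore depends on packaging and envelope functions supplied in trans.

Within the provirus, the spleen focus-forming virus (SFFV) LTR promoter drives an open reading frame encoding mouse Syk. This is followed after a short gap by TagBFP, a monomeric blue fluorescent protein, consistent with the catalogued Syk-BFP fusion carrying the fluorophore at the C-terminus. A WPRE downstream of the cassette, spanning the numbering origin of the sequence record, enhances transcript stability and expression. Syk is a non-receptor tyrosine kinase recruited through its SH2 domains to activated immunoreceptors, so the blue fusion acts as a live reporter of receptor engagement. According to the record, the construct was made to measure Syk intensity in response to ligand clustering presented on DNA origami, in a study of how nanoscale clustering of Fcγ receptors promotes phagocytosis.
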