Features (pLannotate 1.2.2; 34 found; start..end, strand, type, name):
     32..54      +  misc_feature   MCS (fragment): pBluescript multiple cloning site
     71..139     +  CDS            nef (fragment): NEF_HV1Z2 - Experimental evidence at protein level: Swiss-Prot protein existence level 1. Extracellular Nef protein targets CD4(+) T-lymphocytes for apoptosis by interacting with CXCR4 surface receptors. From Human immunodeficiency virus type 1 group M subtype D (isolate Z2/CDC-Z34) (HIV-1).
    141..374     +  LTR            3' LTR (ΔU3): self-inactivating 3' long terminal repeat (LTR) from HIV-1
    399..417     -  promoter       SP6 promoter: promoter for bacteriophage SP6 RNA polymerase
    645..924     +  CDS            TcR (fragment): tetracycline efflux protein; tet; confers resistance to tetracycline
    925..973     -  misc_feature   bom (fragment): basis of mobility region from pBR322
   1075..1110    -  CDS            rop (fragment): Rop protein, which maintains plasmids at low copy number; rop
   1205..1309    +  promoter       AmpR promoter: bla
   1310..2170    +  CDS            AmpR: β-lactamase; bla; confers resistance to ampicillin, carbenicillin, and related antibiotics
   2341..2929    +  rep_origin     ori: high-copy-number ColE1/pMB1/pBR322/pUC origin of replication
   3112..3168    +  CDS            lacI (fragment): lac repressor; lacI; The lac repressor binds to the lac operator to inhibit transcription in E. coli. This inhibition can be relieved by adding lactose or isopropyl-β-D-thiogalactopyranoside (IPTG).
   3175..3504    +  promoter       SV40 promoter: SV40 enhancer and early promoter
   3704..3823    +  CDS            gpt (fragment): XGPT_ECOLI - Also known as gpp, gxu. Experimental evidence at protein level: Swiss-Prot protein existence level 1. Purine salvage pathway enzyme that catalyzes the transfer of the ribosyl-5-phosphate group from 5-phospho-alpha-D-ribose 1- diphosphate (PRPP) to the N9 position of the 6-oxopurines guanine and xanthine to form the corresponding ribonucleotides GMP (guanosine 5'- monophosphate) and XMP (xanthosine 5'-monophosphate), with the release of PPi. To a lesser extent, also acts on hypoxanthine (PubMed:9100006, PubMed:3886014). Does not ribophosphorylate adenine (PubMed:3886014). From Esch
   3823..4158    +  CDS            gpt (fragment): XGPT_ECOLI - Also known as gpp, gxu. Experimental evidence at protein level: Swiss-Prot protein existence level 1. Purine salvage pathway enzyme that catalyzes the transfer of the ribosyl-5-phosphate group from 5-phospho-alpha-D-ribose 1- diphosphate (PRPP) to the N9 position of the 6-oxopurines guanine and xanthine to form the corresponding ribonucleotides GMP (guanosine 5'- monophosphate) and XMP (xanthosine 5'-monophosphate), with the release of PPi. To a lesser extent, also acts on hypoxanthine (PubMed:9100006, PubMed:3886014). Does not ribophosphorylate adenine (PubMed:3886014). From Esch
   4253..4558    +  CDS            frsA (fragment): FRSA_ECOLI - Also known as yafA. Experimental evidence at protein level: Swiss-Prot protein existence level 1. Catalyzes the hydrolysis of esters (PubMed:15808744). Displays esterase activity toward pNP-butyrate (PubMed:15808744). May stimulate mixed-acid fermentation by acting as a fermentation/respiration switch that down-regulates respiration and up- regulates fermentation rates (PubMed:15169777). From Escherichia coli (strain K12).
   4562..4636    +  CDS            small t antigen (fragment): SV40 (simian virus 40) small t antigen
   4638..4703    +  intron         small t intron: SV40 (simian virus 40) small t antigen intron
   4833..4853    +  CDS            SV40 NLS: nuclear localization signal of SV40 (simian virus 40) large T antigen
   5172..5255    +  CDS            large T antigen (fragment): large T antigen from SV40 (simian virus 40)
   5278..5412    +  polyA_signal   SV40 poly(A) signal: SV40 polyadenylation signal
   5579..5908    +  CDS            nef (fragment): NEF_HV1BR - Experimental evidence at protein level: Swiss-Prot protein existence level 1. Extracellular Nef protein targets CD4(+) T-lymphocytes for apoptosis by interacting with CXCR4 surface receptors (PubMed:14990729). From Human immunodeficiency virus type 1 group M subtype B (isolate BRU/LAI) (HIV-1).
   5956..6213    +  LTR            5' LTR (truncated): truncated 5' long terminal repeat (LTR) from HIV-1
   6260..6385    +  misc_feature   HIV-1 Ψ: packaging signal of human immunodeficiency virus type 1
   6369..6707    +  CDS            HIV-1 gag (fragment): gag protein from human immunodeficiency virus 1; gag
   6882..7115    +  misc_feature   RRE: The Rev response element (RRE) of HIV-1 allows for Rev-dependent mRNA export from the nucleus to the cytoplasm.
   7492..7592    +  CDS            Rev (fragment): human immunodeficiency virus 1 (HIV-1) Rev protein; rev; enhances nuclear export of unspliced and incompletely spliced viral mRNAs
   7629..7746    +  misc_feature   cPPT/CTS: central polypurine tract and central termination sequence of HIV-1
   7783..7815    -  misc_feature   MCS (fragment): pBluescript multiple cloning site
   7899..8306    +  promoter       SFFV promoter: spleen focus-forming virus long terminal repeat (LTR) promoter
   8340..10226   +  CDS            Syk: KSYK_MOUSE - Also known as ptk72, Sykb. Experimental evidence at protein level: Swiss-Prot protein existence level 1. Non-receptor tyrosine kinase which mediates signal transduction downstream of a variety of transmembrane receptors including classical immunoreceptors like the B-cell receptor (BCR). Regulates several biological processes including innate and adaptive immunity, cell adhesion, osteoclast maturation, platelet activation and vascular development. Assembles into signaling complexes with activated receptors at the plasma membrane via interaction between its SH2 domains and the recep
  10245..10946   +  CDS            TagBFP: monomeric blue fluorescent protein mammalian codon-optimized
  10957..10987   +  misc_feature   MCS (fragment): pUC18/19 multiple cloning site
  10988..11006   +  misc_feature   MCS (fragment): pBluescript multiple cloning site
  11006..31      +  misc_feature   WPRE (across the origin): woodchuck hepatitis virus posttranscriptional regulatory element
>Addgene plasmid #176606 | NK66 | addgene full sequence | sequence record 362589 | Addgene NGS Result
AGTCGGATCTCCCTTTGGGCCGCCTCCCCGCATCGATACCGTCGACCTCGAGGGAATTAATTCGAGCTCG
GTACCTTTAAGACCAATGACTTACAAGGCAGCTGTAGATCTTAGCCACTTTTTAAAAGAAAAGGGGGGAC
TGGAAGGGCTAATTCACTCCCAACGAAGACAAGATCTGCTTTTTGCTTGTACTGGGTCTCTCTGGTTAGA
CCAGATCTGAGCCTGGGAGCTCTCTGGCTAACTAGGGAACCCACTGCTTAAGCCTCAATAAAGCTTGCCT
TGAGTGCTTCAAGTAGTGTGTGCCCGTCTGTTGTGTGACTCTGGTAACTAGAGATCCCTCAGACCCTTTT
AGTCAGTGTGGAAAATCTCTAGCAGCATCTAGAATTAATTCCGTGTATTCTATAGTGTCACCTAAATCGT
ATGTGTATGATACATAAGGTTATGTATTAATTGTAGCCGCGTTCTAACGACAATATGTACAAGCCTAATT
GTGTAGCATCTGGCTTACTGAAGCAGACCCTATCATCTCTCTCGTAAACTGCCGTCAGAGTCGGTTTGGT
TGGACGAACCTTCTGAGTTTCTGGTAACGCCGTCCCGCACCCGGAAATGGTCAGCGAACCAATCAGCAGG
GTCATCGCTAGCCAGATCCTCTACGCCGGACGCATCGTGGCCGGCATCACCGGCGCCACAGGTGCGGTTG
CTGGCGCCTATATCGCCGACATCACCGATGGGGAAGATCGGGCTCGCCACTTCGGGCTCATGAGCGCTTG
TTTCGGCGTGGGTATGGTGGCAGGCCCCGTGGCCGGGGGACTGTTGGGCGCCATCTCCTTGCATGCACCA
TTCCTTGCGGCGGCGGTGCTCAACGGCCTCAACCTACTACTGGGCTGCTTCCTAATGCAGGAGTCGCATA
AGGGAGAGCGTCGAATGGTGCACTCTCAGTACAATCTGCTCTGATGCCGCATAGTTAAGCCAGCCCCGAC
ACCCGCCAACACCCGCTGACGCGCCCTGACGGGCTTGTCTGCTCCCGGCATCCGCTTACAGACAAGCTGT
GACCGTCTCCGGGAGCTGCATGTGTCAGAGGTTTTCACCGTCATCACCGAAACGCGCGAGACGAAAGGGC
CTCGTGATACGCCTATTTTTATAGGTTAATGTCATGATAATAATGGTTTCTTAGACGTCAGGTGGCACTT
TTCGGGGAAATGTGCGCGGAACCCCTATTTGTTTATTTTTCTAAATACATTCAAATATGTATCCGCTCAT
GAGACAATAACCCTGATAAATGCTTCAATAATATTGAAAAAGGAAGAGTATGAGTATTCAACATTTCCGT
GTCGCCCTTATTCCCTTTTTTGCGGCATTTTGCCTTCCTGTTTTTGCTCACCCAGAAACGCTGGTGAAAG
TAAAAGATGCTGAAGATCAGTTGGGTGCACGAGTGGGTTACATCGAACTGGATCTCAACAGCGGTAAGAT
CCTTGAGAGTTTTCGCCCCGAAGAACGTTTTCCAATGATGAGCACTTTTAAAGTTCTGCTATGTGGCGCG
GTATTATCCCGTATTGACGCCGGGCAAGAGCAACTCGGTCGCCGCATACACTATTCTCAGAATGACTTGG
TTGAGTACTCACCAGTCACAGAAAAGCATCTTACGGATGGCATGACAGTAAGAGAATTATGCAGTGCTGC
CATAACCATGAGTGATAACACTGCGGCCAACTTACTTCTGACAACGATCGGAGGACCGAAGGAGCTAACC
GCTTTTTTGCACAACATGGGGGATCATGTAACTCGCCTTGATCGTTGGGAACCGGAGCTGAATGAAGCCA
TACCAAACGACGAGCGTGACACCACGATGCCTGTAGCAATGGCAACAACGTTGCGCAAACTATTAACTGG
CGAACTACTTACTCTAGCTTCCCGGCAACAATTAATAGACTGGATGGAGGCGGATAAAGTTGCAGGACCA
CTTCTGCGCTCGGCCCTTCCGGCTGGCTGGTTTATTGCTGATAAATCTGGAGCCGGTGAGCGTGGGTCTC
GCGGTATCATTGCAGCACTGGGGCCAGATGGTAAGCCCTCCCGTATCGTAGTTATCTACACGACGGGGAG
TCAGGCAACTATGGATGAACGAAATAGACAGATCGCTGAGATAGGTGCCTCACTGATTAAGCATTGGTAA
CTGTCAGACCAAGTTTACTCATATATACTTTAGATTGATTTAAAACTTCATTTTTAATTTAAAAGGATCT
AGGTGAAGATCCTTTTTGATAATCTCATGACCAAAATCCCTTAACGTGAGTTTTCGTTCCACTGAGCGTC
AGACCCCGTAGAAAAGATCAAAGGATCTTCTTGAGATCCTTTTTTTCTGCGCGTAATCTGCTGCTTGCAA
ACAAAAAAACCACCGCTACCAGCGGTGGTTTGTTTGCCGGATCAAGAGCTACCAACTCTTTTTCCGAAGG
TAACTGGCTTCAGCAGAGCGCAGATACCAAATACTGTTCTTCTAGTGTAGCCGTAGTTAGGCCACCACTT
CAAGAACTCTGTAGCACCGCCTACATACCTCGCTCTGCTAATCCTGTTACCAGTGGCTGCTGCCAGTGGC
GATAAGTCGTGTCTTACCGGGTTGGACTCAAGACGATAGTTACCGGATAAGGCGCAGCGGTCGGGCTGAA
CGGGGGGTTCGTGCACACAGCCCAGCTTGGAGCGAACGACCTACACCGAACTGAGATACCTACAGCGTGA
GCTATGAGAAAGCGCCACGCTTCCCGAAGGGAGAAAGGCGGACAGGTATCCGGTAAGCGGCAGGGTCGGA
ACAGGAGAGCGCACGAGGGAGCTTCCAGGGGGAAACGCCTGGTATCTTTATAGTCCTGTCGGGTTTCGCC
ACCTCTGACTTGAGCGTCGATTTTTGTGATGCTCGTCAGGGGGGCGGAGCCTATGGAAAAACGCCAGCAA
CGCGGCCTTTTTACGGTTCCTGGCCTTTTGCTGGCCTTTTGCTCACATGTTCTTTCCTGCGTTATCCCCT
GATTCTGTGGATAACCGTATTACCGCCTTTGAGTGAGCTGATACCGCTCGCCGCAGCCGAACGACCGAGC
GCAGCGAGTCAGTGAGCGAGGAAGCGGAAGAGCGCCCAATACGCAAACCGCCTCTCCCCGCGCGTTGGCC
GATTCATTAATGCAGCTGTGGAATGTGTGTCAGTTAGGGTGTGGAAAGTCCCCAGGCTCCCCAGCAGGCA
GAAGTATGCAAAGCATGCATCTCAATTAGTCAGCAACCAGGTGTGGAAAGTCCCCAGGCTCCCCAGCAGG
CAGAAGTATGCAAAGCATGCATCTCAATTAGTCAGCAACCATAGTCCCGCCCCTAACTCCGCCCATCCCG
CCCCTAACTCCGCCCAGTTCCGCCCATTCTCCGCCCCATGGCTGACTAATTTTTTTTATTTATGCAGAGG
CCGAGGCCGCCTCGGCCTCTGAGCTATTCCAGAAGTAGTGAGGAGGCTTTTTTGGAGGCCTAGGCTTTTG
CAAAAAGCTTGGACACAAGACAGGCTTGCGAGATATGTTTGAGAATACCACTTTATCCCGCGTCAGGGAG
AGGCAGTGCGTAAAAAGACGCGGACTCATGTGAAATACTGGTTTTTAGTGCGCCAGATCTCTATAATCTC
GCGCAACCTATTTTCCCCTCGAACACTTTTTAAGCCGTAGATAAACAGGCTGGGACACTTCACATGAGCG
AAAAATACATCGTCACCTGGGACATGTTGCAGATCCATGCACGTAAACTCGCAAGCCGACTGATGCCTTC
TGAACAATGGAAAGGCATTATTGCCGTAAGCCGTGGCGGTCTGTACCGGGTGCGTTACTGGCGCGTGAAC
TGGGTATTCGTCATGTCGATACCGTTTGTATTTCCAGCTACGATCACGACAACCAGCGCGAGCTTAAAGT
GCTGAAACGCGCAGAAGGCGATGGCGAAGGCTTCATCGTTATTGATGACCTGGTGGATACCGGTGGTACT
GCGGTTGCGATTCGTGAAATGTATCCAAAAGCGCACTTTGTCACCATCTTCGCAAAACCGGCTGGTCGTC
CGCTGGTTGATGACTATGTTGTTGATATCCCGCAAGATACCTGGATTGAACAGCCGTGGGATATGGGCGT
CGTATTCGTCCCGCCAATCTCCGGTCGCTAATCTTTTCAACGCCTGGCACTGCCGGGCGTTGTTCTTTTT
AACTTCAGGCGGGTTACAATAGTTTCCAGTAAGTATTCTGGAGGCTGCATCCATGACACAGGCAAACCTG
AGCGAAACCCTGTTCAAACCCCGCTTTAAACATCCTGAAACCTCGACGCTAGTCCGCCGCTTTAATCACG
GCGCACAACCGCCTGTGCAGTCGGCCCTTGATGGTAAAACCATCCCTCACTGGTATCGCATGATTAACCG
TCTGATGTGGATCTGGCGCGGCATTGACCCACGCGAAATCCTCGACGTCCAGGCACGTATTGTGATGAGC
GATGCCGAACGTACCGACGATGATTTATACGATACGGTGATTGGCTACCGTGGCGGCAACTGGATTTATG
AGTGGGCCCCGGATCTTTGTGAAGGAACCTTACTTCTGTGGTGTGACATAATTGGACAAACTACCTACAG
AGATTTAAAGCTCTAAGGTAAATATAAAATTTTTAAGTGTATAATGTGTTAAACTACTGATTCTAATTGT
TTGTGTATTTTAGATTCCAACCTATGGAACTGATGAATGGGAGCAGTGGTGGAATGCCTTTAATGAGGAA
AACCTGTTTTGCTCAGAAGAAATGCCATCTAGTGATGATGAGGCTACTGCTGACTCTCAACATTCTACTC
CTCCAAAAAAGAAGAGAAAGGTAGAAGACCCCAAGGACTTTCCTTCAGAATTGCTAAGTTTTTTGAGTCA
TGCTGTGTTTAGTAATAGAACTCTTGCTTGCTTTGCTATTTACACCACAAAGGAAAAAGCTGCACTGCTA
TACAAGAAAATTATGGAAAAATATTCTGTAACCTTTATAAGTAGGCATAACAGTTATAATCATAACATAC
TGTTTTTTCTTACTCCACACAGGCATAGAGTGTCTGCTATTAATAACTATGCTCAAAAATTGTGTACCTT
TAGCTTTTTAATTTGTAAAGGGGTTAATAAGGAATATTTGATGTATAGTGCCTTGACTAGAGATCATAAT
CAGCCATACCACATTTGTAGAGGTTTTACTTGCTTTAAAAAACCTCCCACACCTCCCCCTGAACCTGAAA
CATAAAATGAATGCAATTGTTGTTGTTAACTTGTTTATTGCAGCTTATAATGGTTACAAATAAAGCAATA
GCATCACAAATTTCACAAATAAAGCATTTTTTTCACTGCATTCTAGTTGTGGTTTGTCCAAACTCATCAA
TGTATCTTATCATGTCTGGATCAACTGGATAACTCAAGCTAACCAAAATCATCCCAAACTTCCCACCCCA
TACCCTATTACCACTGCCAATTACCTGTGGTTTCATTTACTCTAAACCTGTGATTCCTCTGAATTATTTT
CATTTTAAAGAAATTGTATTTGTTAAATATGTACTACAAACTTAGTAGTTGGAAGGGCTAATTCACTCCC
AAAGAAGACAAGATATCCTTGATCTGTGGATCTACCACACACAAGGCTACTTCCCTGATTAGCAGAACTA
CACACCAGGGCCAGGGGTCAGATATCCACTGACCTTTGGATGGTGCTACAAGCTAGTACCAGTTGAGCCA
GATAAGGTAGAAGAGGCCAATAAAGGAGAGAACACCAGCTTGTTACACCCTGTGAGCCTGCATGGGATGG
ATGACCCGGAGAGAGAAGTGTTAGAGTGGAGGTTTGACAGCCGCCTAGCATTTCATCACGTGGCCCGAGA
GCTGCATCCGGAGTACTTCAAGAACTGCTGATATCGAGCTTGCTACAAGGGACTTTCCGCTGGGGACTTT
CCAGGGAGGCGTGGCCTGGGCGGGACTGGGGAGTGGCGAGCCCTCAGATCCTGCATATAAGCAGCTGCTT
TTTGCCTGTACTGGGTCTCTCTGGTTAGACCAGATCTGAGCCTGGGAGCTCTCTGGCTAACTAGGGAACC
CACTGCTTAAGCCTCAATAAAGCTTGCCTTGAGTGCTTCAAGTAGTGTGTGCCCGTCTGTTGTGTGACTC
TGGTAACTAGAGATCCCTCAGACCCTTTTAGTCAGTGTGGAAAATCTCTAGCAGTGGCGCCCGAACAGGG
ACTTGAAAGCGAAAGGGAAACCAGAGGAGCTCTCTCGACGCAGGACTCGGCTTGCTGAAGCGCGCACGGC
AAGAGGCGAGGGGCGGCGACTGGTGAGTACGCCAAAAATTTTGACTAGCGGAGGCTAGAAGGAGAGAGAT
GGGTGCGAGAGCGTCAGTATTAAGCGGGGGAGAATTAGATCGCGATGGGAAAAAATTCGGTTAAGGCCAG
GGGGAAAGAAAAAATATAAATTAAAACATATAGTATGGGCAAGCAGGGAGCTAGAACGATTCGCAGTTAA
TCCTGGCCTGTTAGAAACATCAGAAGGCTGTAGACAAATACTGGGACAGCTACAACCATCCCTTCAGACA
GGATCAGAAGAACTTAGATCATTATATAATACAGTAGCAACCCTCTATTGTGTGCATCAAAGGATAGAGA
TAAAAGACACCAAGGAAGCTTTAGACAAGATAGAGGAAGAGCAAAACAAAAGTAAGACCACCGCACAGCA
AGCGGCCGGCCGCTGATCTTCAGACCTGGAGGAGGAGATATGAGGGACAATTGGAGAAGTGAATTATATA
AATATAAAGTAGTAAAAATTGAACCATTAGGAGTAGCACCCACCAAGGCAAAGAGAAGAGTGGTGCAGAG
AGAAAAAAGAGCAGTGGGAATAGGAGCTTTGTTCCTTGGGTTCTTGGGAGCAGCAGGAAGCACTATGGGC
GCAGCGTCAATGACGCTGACGGTACAGGCCAGACAATTATTGTCTGGTATAGTGCAGCAGCAGAACAATT
TGCTGAGGGCTATTGAGGCGCAACAGCATCTGTTGCAACTCACAGTCTGGGGCATCAAGCAGCTCCAGGC
AAGAATCCTGGCTGTGGAAAGATACCTAAAGGATCAACAGCTCCTGGGGATTTGGGGTTGCTCTGGAAAA
CTCATTTGCACCACTGCTGTGCCTTGGAATGCTAGTTGGAGTAATAAATCTCTGGAACAGATTTGGAATC
ACACGACCTGGATGGAGTGGGACAGAGAAATTAACAATTACACAAGCTTAATACACTCCTTAATTGAAGA
ATCGCAAAACCAGCAAGAAAAGAATGAACAAGAATTATTGGAATTAGATAAATGGGCAAGTTTGTGGAAT
TGGTTTAACATAACAAATTGGCTGTGGTATATAAAATTATTCATAATGATAGTAGGAGGCTTGGTAGGTT
TAAGAATAGTTTTTGCTGTACTTTCTATAGTGAATAGAGTTAGGCAGGGATATTCACCATTATCGTTTCA
GACCCACCTCCCAACCCCGAGGGGACCCGACAGGCCCGAAGGAATAGAAGAAGAAGGTGGAGAGAGAGAC
AGAGACAGATCCATTCGATTAGTGAACGGATCTCGACGGTATCGCCAAATGGCAGTATTCATCCACAATT
TTAAAAGAAAAGGGGGGATTGGGGGGTACAGTGCAGGGGAAAGAATAGTAGACATAATAGCAACAGACAT
ACAAACTAAAGAATTACAAAAACAAATTACAAAAATTCAAAATTTTCGGGTTTATTACAGGGACAGCAGA
GATCCAGTTTGGATCGATAAGCTTGATATCGAATTCCTGCAGCCCCGATAAAATAAAAGATTTTATTTAG
TCTCCAGAAAAAGGGGGGAATGAAAGACCCCACCTGTAGGTTTGGCAAGCTAGCTGCAGTAACGCCATTT
TGCAAGGCATGGAAAAATACCAAACCAAGAATAGAGAAGTTCAGATCAAGGGCGGGTACATGAAAATAGC
TAACGTTGGGCCAAACAGGATATCTGCGGTGAGCAGTTTCGGCCCCGGCCCGGGGCCAAGAACAGATGGT
CACCGCAGTTTCGGCCCCGGCCCGAGGCCAAGAACAGATGGTCCCCAGATATGGCCCAACCCTCAGCAGT
TTCTTAAGACCCATCAGATGTTTCCAGGCTCCCCCAAGGACCTGAAATGACCCTGCGCCTTATTTGAATT
AACCAATCAGCCTGCTTCTCGCTTCTGTTCGCGCGCTTCTGCTTCCCGAGCTCTATAAAAGAGCTCACAA
CCCCTCACTCGGCGCGCCAGTCCTCCGACAGACTGAGTCGCCCGGGGGGGATCTGGAGCTCTCGAGAATT
CTCACGCGTATGGCGGGAAGTGCTGTGGACAGCGCCAACCACCTGACCTACTTTTTTGGCAACATCACCC
GGGAAGAGGCTGAAGACTACCTGGTCCAGGGAGGCATGACCGATGGGCTCTACCTGCTACGCCAGAGCCG
CAATTACCTGGGTGGTTTTGCTTTGTCGGTGGCTCACAACAGGAAGGCACACCACTACACCATCGAGAGG
GAACTTAATGGCACCTACGCCATCTCCGGGGGCAGGGCCCATGCCAGCCCAGCAGACCTCTGCCATTACC
ACTCCCAGGAACCTGATGGCCTTATCTGCCTCCTTAAGAAGCCCTTCAACCGGCCCCCGGGAGTACAGCC
CAAGACCGGACCCTTTGAGGACCTGAAGGAGAACCTCATCAGGGAATATGTGAAACAGACCTGGAACCTT
CAGGGCCAGGCTCTGGAGCAAGCCATCATCAGCCAGAAGCCCCAGCTGGAGAAGCTGATCGCCACCACGG
CCCATGAGAAGATGCCCTGGTTCCATGGCAACATCTCCAGAGATGAATCAGAGCAGACGGTCCTCATAGG
GTCAAAGACCAATGGAAAATTCCTGATCAGGGCCAGAGACAACAGCGGCTCCTATGCTCTGTGCCTGCTG
CACGAAGGGAAAGTATTGCACTACCGCATTGACAGGGACAAGACCGGGAAGCTCTCCATTCCTGAGGGGA
AGAAGTTTGACACCCTCTGGCAGCTAGTGGAACATTACTCTTACAAGCCAGATGGGCTACTAAGAGTCCT
CACGGTACCATGCCAAAAGATTGGTGCACAGATGGGCCACCCAGGAAGCCCAAATGCCCATCCCGTGACT
TGGTCACCGGGTGGAATAATCTCAAGGATCAAATCCTACTCCTTCCCAAAGCCTGGCCACAAAAAGCCTG
CCCCACCCCAAGGGAGCCGTCCAGAGAGCACTGTGTCCTTCAACCCCTATGAGCCAACGGGAGGGCCCTG
GGGCCCAGACAGAGGCCTTCAGAGAGAAGCCCTGCCCATGGACACAGAGGTGTACGAGAGCCCTTATGCT
GACCCTGAAGAGATCCGGCCCAAAGAGGTCTACCTGGACAGGAGCCTGCTGACCCTGGAGGACAATGAAC
TGGGCTCCGGTAACTTCGGGACTGTGAAAAAGGGATACTACCAAATGAAAAAAGTTGTGAAAACCGTGGC
TGTGAAAATCCTGAAGAACGAGGCCAACGACCCGGCTTTGAAGGACGAGCTGCTGGCAGAGGCGAACGTC
ATGCAGCAGCTGGACAACCCCTACATTGTGCGCATGATCGGAATCTGCGAGGCGGAGTCCTGGATGCTGG
TGATGGAGATGGCGGAGCTGGGGCCGCTCAACAAGTACCTGCAGCAGAACAGGCACATTAAGGATAAGAA
CATCATAGAGCTGGTTCACCAGGTTTCCATGGGGATGAAGTATTTGGAAGAGAGCAACTTTGTGCACAGA
GATCTGGCTGCGCGGAACGTGCTTCTGGTCACACAGCACTATGCCAAGATCAGCGATTTCGGTCTTTCCA
AAGCCCTGCGTGCTGATGAAAACTACTACAAGGCCCAGACCCACGGGAAGTGGCCCGTGAAGTGGTACGC
CCCCGAATGCATCAACTACTACAAGTTCTCCAGTAAGAGTGACGTCTGGAGCTTCGGAGTCCTGATGTGG
GAAGCGTTCTCCTATGGGCAGAAGCCCTACAGAGGGATGAAAGGGAGCGAAGTGACCGCCATGCTGGAGA
AAGGAGAGCGGATGGGGTGCCCTGCAGGATGCCCGAGAGAGATGTACGACCTGATGAACCTGTGCTGGAC
TTACGATGTGGAGAACAGGCCAGGATTCACAGCTGTGGAACTGAGGCTTCGCAATTACTACTACGACGTG
GTTAACGCGGATCCGGTCGCCACCATGAGCGAGCTGATTAAGGAGAACATGCACATGAAGCTGTACATGG
AGGGCACCGTGGACAACCATCACTTCAAGTGCACATCCGAGGGCGAAGGCAAGCCCTACGAGGGCACCCA
GACCATGAGAATCAAGGTGGTCGAGGGCGGCCCTCTCCCCTTCGCCTTCGACATCCTGGCTACTAGCTTC
CTCTACGGCAGCAAGACCTTCATCAACCACACCCAGGGCATCCCCGACTTCTTCAAGCAGTCCTTCCCTG
AGGGCTTCACATGGGAGAGAGTCACCACATACGAAGACGGGGGCGTGCTGACCGCTACCCAGGACACCAG
CCTCCAGGACGGCTGCCTCATCTACAACGTCAAGATCAGAGGGGTGAACTTCACATCCAACGGCCCTGTG
ATGCAGAAGAAAACACTCGGCTGGGAGGCCTTCACCGAGACGCTGTACCCCGCTGACGGCGGCCTGGAAG
GCAGAAACGACATGGCCCTGAAGCTCGTGGGCGGGAGCCATCTGATCGCAAACATCAAGACCACATATAG
ATCCAAGAAACCCGCTAAGAACCTCAAGATGCCTGGCGTCTACTATGTGGACTACAGACTGGAAAGAATC
AAGGAGGCCAACAACGAGACCTACGTCGAGCAGCACGAGGTGGCAGTGGCCAGATACTGCGACCTCCCTA
GCAAACTGGGGCACAAGCTTAATTAAGCGGCCGCGACTCTAGAGTCGACCTGCAGGCATGCAAGCTTGAT
ATCAAGCTTATCGATAATCAACCTCTGGATTACAAAATTTGTGAAAGATTGACTGGTATTCTTAACTATG
TTGCTCCTTTTACGCTATGTGGATACGCTGCTTTAATGCCTTTGTATCATGCTATTGCTTCCCGTATGGC
TTTCATTTTCTCCTCCTTGTATAAATCCTGGTTGCTGTCTCTTTATGAGGAGTTGTGGCCCGTTGTCAGG
CAACGTGGCGTGGTGTGCACTGTGTTTGCTGACGCAACCCCCACTGGTTGGGGCATTGCCACCACCTGTC
AGCTCCTTTCCGGGACTTTCGCTTTCCCCCTCCCTATTGCCACGGCGGAACTCATCGCCGCCTGCCTTGC
CCGCTGCTGGACAGGGGCTCGGCTGTTGGGCACTGACAATTCCGTGGTGTTGTCGGGGAAATCATCGTCC
TTTCCTTGGCTGCTCGCCTGTGTTGCCACCTGGATTCTGCGCGGGACGTCCTTCTGCTACGTCCCTTCGG
CCCTCAATCCAGCGGACCTTCCTTCCCGCGGCCTGCTGCCGGCTCTGCGGCCTCTTCCGCGTCTTCGCCT
TCGCCCTCAGACG
